>Addgene plasmid #36703 | TAL2266 | depositor partial sequence | sequence record 45896 | TAL2266 sequence 1640 bps
GAACCTGACCCCAGACCAGGTAGTCGCAATCGCGAACAATAATGGGGGAAAGCAAGCCCTGGAAACCGTG
CAAAGGTTGTTGCCGGTCCTTTGTCAAGACCACGGCCTTACACCGGAGCAAGTCGTGGCCATTGCAAGCA
ATGGGGGTGGCAAACAGGCTCTTGAGACGGTTCAGAGACTTCTCCCAGTTCTCTGTCAAGCCCACGGGCT
GACTCCCGATCAAGTTGTAGCGATTGCGTCGAACATTGGAGGGAAACAAGCATTGGAGACTGTCCAACGG
CTCCTTCCCGTGTTGTGTCAAGCCCACGGTTTGACGCCTGCACAAGTGGTCGCCATCGCCAGCCATGATG
GCGGTAAGCAGGCGCTGGAAACAGTACAGCGCCTGCTGCCTGTACTGTGCCAGGATCATGGACTGACCCC
AGACCAGGTAGTCGCAATCGCGTCACATGACGGGGGAAAGCAAGCCCTGGAAACCGTGCAAAGGTTGTTG
CCGGTCCTTTGTCAAGACCACGGCCTTACACCGGAGCAAGTCGTGGCCATTGCAAATAATAACGGTGGCA
AACAGGCTCTTGAGACGGTTCAGAGACTTCTCCCAGTTCTCTGTCAAGCCCACGGGCTGACTCCCGATCA
AGTTGTAGCGATTGCGTCGAACATTGGAGGGAAACAAGCATTGGAGACTGTCCAACGGCTCCTTCCCGTG
TTGTGTCAAGCCCACGGTTTGACGCCTGCACAAGTGGTCGCCATCGCCAACAACAACGGCGGTAAGCAGG
CGCTGGAAACAGTACAGCGCCTGCTGCCTGTACTGTGCCAGGATCATGGACTGACCCCAGACCAGGTAGT
CGCAATCGCGTCACATGACGGGGGAAAGCAAGCCCTGGAAACCGTGCAAAGGTTGTTGCCGGTCCTTTGT
CAAGACCACGGCCTTACACCGGAGCAAGTCGTGGCCATTGCAAGCAACATCGGTGGCAAACAGGCTCTTG
AGACGGTTCAGAGACTTCTCCCAGTTCTCTGTCAAGCCCACGGGCTGACTCCCGATCAAGTTGTAGCGAT
TGCGTCGCATGACGGAGGGAAACAAGCATTGGAGACTGTCCAACGGCTCCTTCCCGTGTTGTGTCAAGCC
CACGGTTTGACGCCTGCACAAGTGGTCGCCATCGCCTCGAATGGCGGCGGTAAGCAGGCGCTGGAAACAG
TACAGCGCCTGCTGCCTGTACTGTGCCAGGATCATGGACTGACCCCAGACCAGGTAGTCGCAATCGCGTC
AAACGGAGGGGGAAAGCAAGCCCTGGAAACCGTGCAAAGGTTGTTGCCGGTCCTTTGTCAAGACCACGGC
CTTACACCGGAGCAAGTCGTGGCCATTGCATCCCACGACGGTGGCAAACAGGCTCTTGAGACGGTTCAGA
GACTTCTCCCAGTTCTCTGTCAAGCCCACGGGCTGACTCCCGATCAAGTTGTAGCGATTGCGAATAACAA
TGGAGGGAAACAAGCATTGGAGACTGTCCAACGGCTCCTTCCCGTGTTGTGTCAAGCCCACGGTTTGACG
CCTGCACAAGTGGTCGCCATCGCCAACAACAACGGCGGTAAGCAGGCGCTGGAAACAGTACAGCGCCTGC
TGCCTGTACTGTGCCAGGATCATGGACTGA
