>Addgene plasmid #36703 | TAL2266 | addgene partial sequence | sequence record 48173 | CMV-F 5'-CGCAAATGGGCGGTAGGCGTG-3'
ACTAGAGAACCCACTGCTTACTGGCTTATCGAAATTAATACGACTCACTATAGGGAGACCCAAGCTGGCT
AGCACCATGGACTACAAAGACCATGACGGTGATTATAAAGATCATGACATCGATTACAAGGATGACGATG
ACAAGATGGCCCCCAAGAAGAAGAGGAAGGTGGGCATTCACCGCGGGGTACCTATGGTGGACTTGAGGAC
ACTCGGTTATTCGCAACAGCAACAGGAGAAAATCAAGCCTAAGGTCAGGAGCACCGTCGCGCAACACCAC
GAGGCGCTTGTGGGGCATGGCTTCACTCATGCGCATATTGTCGCGCTTTCACAGCACCCTGCGGCGCTTG
GGACGGTGGCTGTCAAATACCAAGATATGATTGCGGCCCTGCCCGAAGCCACGCACGAGGCAATTGTAGG
GGTCGGTAAACAGTGGTCGGGAGCGCGAGCACTTGAGGCGCTGCTGACTGTGGCGGGTGAGCTTAGGGGG
CCTCCGCTCCAGCTCGACACCGGGCAGCTGCTGAAGATCGCGAAGAGAGGGGGAGTAACAGCGGTAGAGG
CAGTGCACGCCTGGCGCAATGCGCTCACCGGGGCCCCCTTGAACCTGACCCCAGACCAGGTAGTCGCAAT
CGCGAACAATAATGGGGGAAAGCAAGCCCTGGAAACCGTGCAAAGGTTGTTGCCGGTCCTTTGTCAAGAC
CACGGCCTTACACCGGAGCAAGTCGTGGCCATTGCAAGCAATGGGGGTGGCAAACAGGCTCTTGAGACGG
TTCAGAGACTTCTCCCAGTTCTCTGTCAAGCCCACGGGCTGACTCCCGATCAAGTTGTAGCGATTGCGTC
GAACATTGGAGGGAAACAAGCATTGGAGACTGTCCAACGGCTCCTT
