>Addgene plasmid #36703 | TAL2266 | addgene partial sequence | sequence record 48174 | JDS-TALEN-F 5'-TAGGGGTCGGTAAACAGTGG-3'
AGCTTAGGGGGCCTCCGCTCCAGCTCGACACCGGGCAGCTGCTGAAGATCGCGAAGAGAGGGGGAGTAAC
AGCGGTAGAGGCAGTGCACGCCTGGCGCAATGCGCTCACCGGGGCCCCCTTGAACCTGACCCCAGACCAG
GTAGTCGCAATCGCGAACAATAATGGGGGAAAGCAAGCCCTGGAAACCGTGCAAAGGTTGTTGCCGGTCC
TTTGTCAAGACCACGGCCTTACACCGGAGCAAGTCGTGGCCATTGCAAGCAATGGGGGTGGCAAACAGGC
TCTTGAGACGGTTCAGAGACTTCTCCCAGTTCTCTGTCAAGCCCACGGGCTGACTCCCGATCAAGTTGTA
GCGATTGCGTCGAACATTGGAGGGAAACAAGCATTGGAGACTGTCCAACGGCTCCTTCCCGTGTTGTGTC
AAGCCCACGGTTTGACGCCTGCACAAGTGGTCGCCATCGCCAGCCATGATGGCGGTAAGCAGGCGCTGGA
AACAGTACAGCGCCTGCTGCCTGTACTGTGCCAGGATCATGGACTGACCCCAGACCAGGTAGTCGCAATC
GCGTCACATGACGGGGGAAAGCAAGCCCTGGAAACCGTGCAAAGGTTGTTGCCGGTCCTTTGTCAAGACC
ACGGCCTTACACCGGAGCAAGTCGTGGCCATTGCAAATAATAACGGTGGCAAACAGGCTCTTGAGACGGT
TCAGAGACTTCTCCCAGTTCTCTGTCAAGCCCACGGGCTGACTCCCGATCAAGTTGTAGCGATTGCGTCG
AACATTGGAGGGAAACAAGCATTGGAGACTGTCCAACGGCTCCTTCCCGTGTTGTGTCAAGCCCACGGTT
TGACGCCTGCACAAGTGGTCGCCATCGCCAACAACAACGGCGGTA
