[The description below was written by a language model from this plasmid's Addgene catalogue record.]
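Description:
TAL2266 is a mammalian expression plasmid encoding the left-hand monomer of a TALE nuclease (TALEN) pair directed against the human FH gene. It is built on the JDS71 backbone, a roughly 6.4 kb TALEN expression vector. The custom TALE repeat array, an insert of about 1.6 kb, was placed in the backbone by restriction cloning through BsmBI sites that were destroyed in the process. The backbone supplies the flanking parts of the fusion protein: a 3X Flag epitope tag at the N-terminus and the wild-type FokI nuclease domain at the C-terminus. The finished open reading frame therefore encodes a tagged, sequence-specific DNA-binding domain fused to a cleavage domain. The associated publication describes the FLASH method for high-throughput TALEN assembly, so this repeat array was presumably made that way.

Expression in mammalian cells is driven by the CMV promoter. The vector type also indicates a T7 promoter, which allows in vitro transcription of TALEN mRNA. The use of a BGH reverse sequencing primer suggests a BGH polyadenylation region downstream of the insert, although no feature table is provided to confirm this. The plasmid is maintained in E. coli at high copy number under ampicillin selection; the record does not name the origin of replication or any mammalian selection marker.

Because FokI cleaves only as a dimer, this construct is meant to be used with a matching right-hand FH TALEN that binds the opposite strand nearby. Together the two produce a double-strand break at the FH locus for targeted gene disruption or editing in human cells. The depositor records a defined 18-nucleotide target site for this monomer and recommends verifying the plasmid by diagnostic digest before use.
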