Addgene plasmid #36703: TAL2266
Depositing lab: Keith Joung. Depositing organization: Massachusetts General Hospital. Publication: FLASH assembly of TALENs for high-throughput genome editing. Reyon D, Tsai SQ, Khayter C, Foden JA, Sander JD, Joung JK. Nat Biotechnol. 2012 Apr 8. doi: 10.1038/nbt.2170. PubMed 22484455.
Backbone
  Vector backbone: JDS71
  Backbone manufacturer: Joung lab (Addgene Plasmid # 32287)
  Backbone size w/o insert (bp): 6447
  Vector type: Mammalian, T7 for in vitro mRNA synthesis
Growth in bacteria
  Bacterial resistance: Ampicillin, 100 μg/mL
  Growth temperature: 37°C
  Growth strain: XL1 Blue
  Copy number: High Copy
Gene/Insert
  Gene/Insert name: FH-TALEN_Left (alt name: FH)
  Species: H. sapiens (human)
  Insert size (bp): 1640
  Entrez Gene: FH
  Promoter: CMV
  Tag / fusion protein: 3X Flag (N terminal on backbone); WT FOKI (C terminal on backbone)
  Cloning method: Restriction Enzyme; 5′ cloning site BsmBI (destroyed during cloning); 3′ cloning site BsmBI (destroyed during cloning)
  Sequencing primers: 5′ CMV-F; 3′ BGH-rev
Terms and licenses: Academic/Nonprofit Terms; Industry Terms: Not Available to Industry
Depositor comments: Target binding site: TGTACCGAGCACTTCGGC It is strongly recommended that users perform a diagnostic digest to verify this plasmid prior to use. For example, a double digest of the plasmid with BamHI and KpnI should result in two bands at 2.2kb and 5.9kb.
How to cite: TAL2266 was a gift from Keith Joung (Addgene plasmid # 36703 ; http://n2t.net/addgene:36703 ; RRID:Addgene_36703)
